>Addgene plasmid #53851 | TTC3_pCSdest | addgene full sequence | sequence record 365606 | Addgene NGS Result
GAAGGGCGATCGGTGCGGGCCTCTTCGCTATTACGCCAGTCGACCGCCAATTCAATATGGCGTATATGGA
CTCATGCCAATTCAATATGGTGGATCTGGACCTGTGCCAATTCAATATGGCGTATATGGACTCGTGCCAA
TTCAATATGGTGGATCTGGACCCCAGCCAATTCAATATGGCGGACTTGGCACCATGCCAATTCAATATGG
CGGACCTGGCACTGTGCCAACTGGGGAGGGGTCTACTTGGCACGGTGCCAAGTTTGAGGAGGGGTCTTGG
CCCTGTGCCAAGTCCGCCATATTGAATTGGCATGGTGCCAATAATGGCGGCCATATTGGCTATATGCCAG
GATCAATATATAGGCAATATCCAATATGGCCCTATGCCAATATGGCTATTGGCCAGGTTCAATACTATGT
ATTGGCCCTATGCCATATAGTATTCCATATATGGGTTTTCCTATTGACGTAGATAGCCCCTCCCAATGGG
CGGTCCCATATACCATATATGGGGCTTCCTAATACCGCCCATAGCCACTCCCCCATTGACGTCAATGGTC
TCTATATATGGTCTTTCCTATTGACGTCATATGGGCGGTCCTATTGACGTATATGGCGCCTCCCCCATTG
ACGTCAATTACGGTAAATGGCCCGCCTGGCTCAATGCCCATTGACGTCAATAGGACCACCCACCATTGAC
GTCAATGGGATGGCTCATTGCCCATTCATATCCGTTCTCACGCCCCCTATTGACGTCAATGACGGTAAAT
GGCCCACTTGGCAGTACATCAATATCTATTAATAGTAACTTGGCAAGTACATTACTATTGGAAGTACGCC
AGGGTACATTGGCAGTACTCCCATTGACGTCAATGGCGGTAAATGGCCCGCGATGGCTGCCAAGTACATC
CCCATTGACGTCAATGGGGAGGGGCAATGACGCAAATGGGCGTTCCATTGACGTAAATGGGCGGTAGGCG
TGCCTAATGGGAGGTCTATATAAGCAATGCTCGTTTAGGGAACCGCCATTCTGCCTGGGGACGTCGGAGC
AAGCTTGATTTAGGTGACACTATAGAATACAAGCTACTTGTTCTTTTTGCAGGATCCCATCGATTCGAAT
TCAAGGATCACAAGTTTGTACAAAAAAGCAGGCTCCGCGGCCGCCCCCTTCACCATGGACAATTTTGCTG
AGGGAGATTTCACTGTGGCGGATTATGCCTTGTTAGAAGATTGCCCTCACGTGGATGATTGTGTCTTTGC
TGCTGAATTTATGAGCAATGATTATGTTCGTGTGACTCAGCTTTACTGTGATGGGGTGGGTGTGCAATAT
AAAGATTATATCCAAAGTGAGAGGAATTTGGAATTTGACATCTGCAGTATATGGTGTAGTAAACCAATTT
CTGTCCTGCAAGATTATTGCGATGCCATTAAAATAAACATCTTCTGGCCACTTCTGTTTCAACATCAAAA
CAGTTCCGTAATATCACGATTGCATCCCTGTGTGGACGCCAACAATTCACGTGCTTCTGAGATAAATTTG
AAGAAACTACAACATCTTGAGTTGATGGAAGATATTGTGGATTTGGCAAAGAAAGTTGCTAATGATTCAT
TCCTTATTGGAGGCTTATTGAGAATTGGTTGTAAAATAGAAAATAAAATCTTGGCAATGGAAGAAGCTCT
GAATTGGATAAAATATGCAGGCGATGTAACAATTCTAACTAAATTAGGATCAATTGACAATTGTTGGCCT
ATGTTAAGTATTTTCTTTACTGAATACAAGTACCACATAACTAAAATTGTAATGGAAGACTGCAATTTGC
TTGAAGAACTTAAAACTCAAAGTTGTATGGATTGTATAGAGGAAGGAGAACTAATGAAAATGAAAGGAAA
TGAAGAGTTTTCCAAAGAAAGATTTGATATAGCTATTATCTATTACACCAGAGCCATTGAATATAGACCT
GAAAACTACCTTCTTTATGGTAACCGAGCTCTTTGTTTTCTTCGTACTGGACAGTTTAGAAATGCACTCG
GTGATGGAAAGAGAGCCACTATTCTGAAGAACACTTGGCCAAAGGGTCATTATCGTTATTGTGATGCTCT
TTCTATGCTGGGGGAATATGACTGGGCCCTGCAAGCAAACATAAAAGCTCAAAAACTCTGTAAAAATGAC
CCTGAGGGAATCAAGGATCTAATTCAGCAGCATGTAAAGTTACAAAAACAAATAGAAGACCTACAAGGTC
GAACAGCAAATAAGGATCCAATTAAAGCCTTTTATGAAAACAGGGCCTACACACCTAGGAGTTTATCAGC
ACCTATATTTACTACTTCACTTAACTTTGTGGAGAAGGAAAGAGATTTCAGAAAAATTAATCACGAAATG
GCCAACGGTGGTAATCAGAATCTAAAGGTGGCGGATGAGGCGTTGAAGGTAGATGATTGTGACTGTCATC
CTGAATTTTCACCACCATCAAGTCAGCCTCCAAAACATAAAGGAAAACAAAAATCTCGAAACAATGAATC
AGAAAAGTTCAGTTCTAGTTCACCATTGACTTTACCAGCAGATTTGAAGAACATCTTGGAGAAACAGTTT
TCTAAATCTTCCAGAGCTGCACACCAGGATTTTGCTAATATAATGAAAATGCTGAGAAGCTTAATTCAAG
ATGGCTATATGGCCTTATTGGAGCAGCGTTGCCGCAGCGCTGCACAGGCCTTTACAGAGTTGCTGAACGG
TTTAGATCCTCAAAAAATAAAGCAATTGAACCTGGCCATGATTAACTATGTTTTGGTCGTCTATGGACTT
GCCATTTCTCTCCTTGGAATAGGACAGCCTGAGGAATTATCTGAAGCCGAAAACCAGTTTAAGAGGATTA
TTGAACACTACCCCAGTGAGGGCCTTGATTGCTTGGCCTACTGTGGAATTGGAAAAGTATATTTGAAAAA
AAACAGATTTCTAGAAGCTCTCAATCACTTTGAGAAAGCAAGAACCTTGATTTATCGTCTTCCTGGAGTG
TTAACTTGGCCCACGAGTAATGTGATTATTGAAGAGTCTCAGCCACAAAAAATAAAGATGCTGTTAGAGA
AATTTGTTGAAGAATGCAAGTTCCCTCCAGTGCCAGATGCCATTTGTTGCTATCAGAAGTGCCATGGATA
TTCTAAGATCCAGATATACATAACTGATCCAGACTTTAAGGGTTTTATACGCATCAGCTGTTGCCAGTAC
TGTAAAATAGAATTTCACATGAATTGCTGGAAGAAGTTAAAAACTACAACCTTTAATGATAAAATTGACA
AGGATTTTCTACAAGGAATATGTCTTACCCCTGACTGTGAAGGTGTCATTTCTAAGATTATCATCTTCAG
CAGTGGTGGTGAAGTTAAATGTGAATTTGAACACAAGGTCATAAAAGAAAAGGTTCCTCCAAGACCTATT
CTGAAACAGAAATGTTCTAGCCTAGAGAAACTAAGACTGAAAGAAGACAAAAAATTGAAGAGAAAGATCC
AAAAAAAAGAAGCAAAAAAGTTAGCACAAGAAAGAATGGAGGAGGACTTAAGAGAAAGTAATCCACCCAA
AAATGAAGAGCAGAAAGAAACTGTAGACAATGTTCAGCGTTGTCAGTTCCTTGATGACAGAATTCTACAG
TGTATAAAGCAGTATGCTGACAAGATTAAATCCGGCATACAGAATACAGCCATGCTTCTCAAAGAATTGC
TTTCTTGGAAAGTTTTGAGCACAGAAGACTATACAACCTGTTTTTCTAGCAGAAATTTTCTAAATGAAGC
AGTGGACTATGTTATTCGCCACTTGATTCAAGAAAATAACAGAGTAAAGACAAGAATATTTCTGCATGTT
TTGAGTGAGCTTAAAGAAGTGGAGCCCAAATTAGCCGCCTGGATCCAAAAACTTAATAGCTTTGGCTTAG
ATGCCACAGGAACTTTCTTTTCTCGTTATGGAGCATCTCTTAAACTGCTTGATTTTAGTATCATGACTTT
CCTCTGGAATGAGAAATATGGTCACAAACTAGACTCTATAGAAGGAAAGCAACTTGATTATTTCTCTGAG
CCAGCATCATTGAAGGAAGCCCGTTGTTTAATATGGCTGCTAGAAGAACACAGAGACAAGTTCCCAGCAT
TGCATAGTGCTTTAGATGAATTCTTTGATATAATGGACAGCCGCTGTACTGTGTTAAGGAAACAAGATAG
TGGTGAAGCACCGTTTAGTTCAACCAAGGTGAAAAACAAAAGCAAGAAAAAGAAGCCAAAGGATTCAAAG
CCTATGTTAGTTGGGTCTGGAACAACTTCAGTAACTTCAAATAATGAGATCATCACTTCAAGTGAAGACC
ATAGCAATCGAAATTCAGATTCTGCAGGCCCATTTGCAGTGCCTGACCATCTTCGGCAAGATGTAGAAGA
ATTCGAAGCTCTCTATGACCAACACAGTAACGAATATGTTGTCCGCAATAAGAAGCTATGGGACATGAAC
CCAAAACAAAAATGTTCAACTCTATATGATTACTTCTCTCAGTTTTTGGAGGAACATGGTCCCTTGGACA
TGAGTAACAAGATGTTCTCTGCAGAATATGAGTTTTTCCCAGAAGAAACTCGACAGATACTAGAAAAAGC
AGGAGGTTTAAAACCTTTTCTCTTGGGATGCCCTCGTTTTGTTGTGATTGACAACTGTATTGCACTGAAG
AAGGTTGCATCACGGCTCAAGAAAAAAAGGAAGAAGAAAAACATTAAAACAAAAGTAGAAGAAATTTCAA
AAGCAGGGGAGTATGTACGAGTTAAACTACAACTGAATCCAGCTGCTAGGGAATTTAAACCAGATGTAAA
GTCTAAACCAGTGTCAGATTCATCTTCAGCACCAGCTTTTGAAAATGTGAAACCCAAACCTGTGTCTGCA
AATTCTCCCAAGCCAGCTTGTGAAGATGTGAAGGCCAAACCAGTATCCGACAATTCTTCTAGACAAGTTT
CTGAGGATGGGCAACCCAAAGGGGTCTCTTCTAATTCTCCTAAACCAGGCTCTGAGGATGCAAATTACAA
GCGAGTCTCCTGTAATTCCCCCAAACCGGTTCTTGAGGATGTGAAACCAACTTATTGGGCTCAATCCCAT
TTGGTCACAGGATACTGTACGTATCTTCCTTTCCAGAGATTTGATATCACCCAGACACCGCCAGCATACA
TAAACGTGTTACCAGGTTTGCCCCAGTACACCAGCATATATACACCCTTGGCCAGCCTTTCTCCTGAATA
TCAGCTACCAAGATCAGTACCAGTGGTGCCGTCTTTTGTAGCCAATGACAGAGCAGATAAAAATGCTGCT
GCCTATTTTGAGGGTCATCATTTGAATGCTGAGAATGTTGCTGGTCACCAGATTGCCTCTGAAACACAGA
TCCTTGAGGGCTCTTTGGGAATATCTGTAAAGTCACACTGCAGCACAGGTGATGCTCATACAGTCCTGAG
TGAGTCTAACAGAAATGATGAGCACTGTGGAAATTCTAACAACAAATGTGAAGTAATTCCAGAAAGCACC
AGTGCAGTAACAAACATTCCACACGTGCAGATGGTTGCCATACAGGTATCTTGGAACATAATACACCAAG
AAGTCAATACTGAGCCATATAATCCTTTTGAGGAACGACAAGGGGAAATTTCACGGATTGAAAAGGAGCA
CCAAGTATTACAAGACCAACTTCAAGAAGTGTATGAAAATTATGAGCAGATAAAACTTAAGGGCTTAGAA
GAGACCAGGGACCTGGAAGAGAAGTTGAAAAGGCACTTAGAAGAAAACAAGATCTCAAAGACGGAATTAG
ATTGGTTCCTTCAAGATTTGGAAAGAGAAATTAAAAAATGGCAACAGGAAAAAAAAGAAATCCAAGAAAG
ACTAAAATCACTGAAGAAGAAAATTAAAAAGGTTTCAAATGCCAGTGAAATGTATACCCAGAAAAATGAT
GGAAAGGAAAAGGAACATGAATTACATCTGGATCAGTCCCTTGAAATCAGCAACACACTTACAAATGAGA
AAATGAAAATAGAAGAGTATATAAAGAAAGGGAAAGAGGATTATGAAGAGAGTCATCAGAGAGCTGTGGC
TGCAGAGGTATCCGTACTTGAAAACTGGAAGGAGAGTGAAGTGTATAAGCTACAGATCATGGAGTCACAA
GCAGAAGCCTTTCTGAAGAAGCTGGGGCTGATTAGCCGTGATCCTGCAGCATATCCTGACATGGAGTCTG
ATATACGTTCATGGGAATTGTTTCTTTCTAATGTTACAAAAGAAATTGAGAAAGCAAAGTCTCAGTTTGA
AGAACAAATTAAGGCAATTAAAAATGGTTCTCGGCTCAGTGAACTTTCTAAAGTGCAGATTTCTGAGCTT
TCATTTCCTGCCTGTAACACGGTTCATCCCGAGTTACTCCCTGAGTCTTCAGGCGACGATGGCCAAGGGC
TTGTGACTTCTGCAAGCGACGTGACTGGAAACCACGCAGCACTTCACAGGGATCCTAGTGTGTTCTCTGC
TGGTGATTCCCCAGGGGAGGCTCCTTCTGCGCTGTTGCCAGGGCCACCCCCTGGTCAGCCTGAAGCCACT
CAGCTGACAGGGCCAAAACGGGCTGGCCAGGCAGCTCTGTCAGAACGAAGCCCTGTGGCTGATCGGAAGC
AGCCTGTTCCTCCAGGACGTGCTGCGCGTTCAAGCCAGTCTCCAAAAAAGCCGTTCAATAGTATTATTGA
GCACCTGTCAGTGGTATTCCCATGTTACAACAGCACTGAGCTTGCTGGTTTTATTAAAAAAGTGCGAAGC
AAAAACAAGAACTCACTCTCAGGATTGAGTATTGATGAAATTGTCCAAAGAGTGACAGAACACATTCTAG
ATGAACAGAAAAAGAAAAAGCCAAACCCAGGAAAGGACAAGAGGACTTATGAGCCCAGCTCTGCCACCCC
CGTGACCAGGTCCTCCCAGGGCTCACCCTCGGTGGTTGTTGCACCATCACCCAAAACCAAGGGGCAGAAA
GCAGAAGATGTCCCTGTGAGGATTGCACTGGGTGCAAGTTCCTGTGAAATATGCCACGAGGTGTTCAAAT
CAAAAAACGTGCGTGTGCTCAAATGTGGGCACAAGTATCACAAAGGGTGCTTTAAGCAGTGGCTTAAAGG
GCAGAGCGCTTGCCCGGCCTGCCAGGGTCGTGATCTCCTGACAGAAGAGTCACCTTCTGGAAGAGGCTGG
CCCAGTCAGAATCAGGAGCTGCCTTCCTGCTCTTCTAGGTAGTCAAAGGGTGGGCGCGCCGACCCAGCTT
TCTTGTACAAAGTGGTGATCCTCTCGAGCCTCTAGAACTATAGTGAGTCGTATTACGTAGATCCAGACAT
GATAAGATACATTGATGAGTTTGGACAAACCACAACTAGAATGCAGTGAAAAAAATGCTTTATTTGTGAA
ATTTGTGATGCTATTGCTTTATTTGTAACCATTATAAGCTGCAATAAACAAGTTAACAACAACAATTGCA
TTCATTTTATGTTTCAGGTTCAGGGGGAGGTGTGGGAGGTTTTTTAATTCGCGGCCGCGGCGCCAATGCA
TTGGGCCCGGTACCCAGCTTTTGTTCCCTTTAGTGAGGGTTAATTGCGCGCTTGGCGTAATCATGGTCAT
AGCTGTTTCCTGTGTGAAATTGTTATCCGCTCACAATTCCACACAACATACGAGCCGGGAGCATAAAGTG
TAAAGCCTGGGGTGCCTAATGAGTGAGCTAACTCACATTAATTGCGTTGCGCTCACTGCCCGCTTTCCAG
TCGGGAAACCTGTCGTGCCAGCTGCATTAATGAATCGGCCAACGCGCGGGGAGAGGCGGTTTGCGTATTG
GGCGCTCTTCCGCTTCCTCGCTCACTGACTCGCTGCGCTCGGTCGTTCGGCTGCGGCGAGCGGTATCAGC
TCACTCAAAGGCGGTAATACGGTTATCCACAGAATCAGGGGATAACGCAGGAAAGAACATGTGAGCAAAA
GGCCAGCAAAAGGCCAGGAACCGTAAAAAGGCCGCGTTGCTGGCGTTTTTCCATAGGCTCCGCCCCCCTG
ACGAGCATCACAAAAATCGACGCTCAAGTCAGAGGTGGCGAAACCCGACAGGACTATAAAGATACCAGGC
GTTTCCCCCTGGAAGCTCCCTCGTGCGCTCTCCTGTTCCGACCCTGCCGCTTACCGGATACCTGTCCGCC
TTTCTCCCTTCGGGAAGCGTGGCGCTTTCTCATAGCTCACGCTGTAGGTATCTCAGTTCGGTGTAGGTCG
TTCGCTCCAAGCTGGGCTGTGTGCACGAACCCCCCGTTCAGCCCGACCGCTGCGCCTTATCCGGTAACTA
TCGTCTTGAGTCCAACCCGGTAAGACACGACTTATCGCCACTGGCAGCAGCCACTGGTAACAGGATTAGC
AGAGCGAGGTATGTAGGCGGTGCTACAGAGTTCTTGAAGTGGTGGCCTAACTACGGCTACACTAGAAGAA
CAGTATTTGGTATCTGCGCTCTGCTGAAGCCAGTTACCTTCGGAAAAAGAGTTGGTAGCTCTTGATCCGG
CAAACAAACCACCGCTGGTAGCGGTGGTTTTTTTGTTTGCAAGCAGCAGATTACGCGCAGAAAAAAAGGA
TCTCAAGAAGATCCTTTGATCTTTTCTACGGGGTCTGACGCTCAGTGGAACGAAAACTCACGTTAAGGGA
TTTTGGTCATGAGATTATCAAAAAGGATCTTCACCTAGATCCTTTTAAATTAAAAATGAAGTTTTAAATC
AATCTAAAGTATATATGAGTAAACTTGGTCTGACAGTTACCAATGCTTAATCAGTGAGGCACCTATCTCA
GCGATCTGTCTATTTCGTTCATCCATAGTTGCCTGACTCCCCGTCGTGTAGATAACTACGATACGGGAGG
GCTTACCATCTGGCCCCAGTGCTGCAATGATACCGCGAGACCCACGCTCACCGGCTCCAGATTTATCAGC
AATAAACCAGCCAGCCGGAAGGGCCGAGCGCAGAAGTGGTCCTGCAACTTTATCCGCCTCCATCCAGTCT
ATTAATTGTTGCCGGGAAGCTAGAGTAAGTAGTTCGCCAGTTAATAGTTTGCGCAACGTTGTTGCCATTG
CTACAGGCATCGTGGTGTCACGCTCGTCGTTTGGTATGGCTTCATTCAGCTCCGGTTCCCAACGATCAAG
GCGAGTTACATGATCCCCCATGTTGTGCAAAAAAGCGGTTAGCTCCTTCGGTCCTCCGATCGTTGTCAGA
AGTAAGTTGGCCGCAGTGTTATCACTCATGGTTATGGCAGCACTGCATAATTCTCTTACTGTCATGCCAT
CCGTAAGATGCTTTTCTGTGACTGGTGAGTACTCAACCAAGTCATTCTGAGAATAGTGTATGCGGCGACC
GAGTTGCTCTTGCCCGGCGTCAATACGGGATAATACCGCGCCACATAGCAGAACTTTAAAAGTGCTCATC
ATTGGAAAACGTTCTTCGGGGCGAAAACTCTCAAGGATCTTACCGCTGTTGAGATCCAGTTCGATGTAAC
CCACTCGTGCACCCAACTGATCTTCAGCATCTTTTACTTTCACCAGCGTTTCTGGGTGAGCAAAAACAGG
AAGGCAAAATGCCGCAAAAAAGGGAATAAGGGCGACACGGAAATGTTGAATACTCATACTCTTCCTTTTT
CAATATTATTGAAGCATTTATCAGGGTTATTGTCTCATGAGCGGATACATATTTGAATGTATTTAGAAAA
ATAAACAAATAGGGGTTCCGCGCACATTTCCCCGAAAAGTGCCACCTAAATTGTAAGCGTTAATATTTTG
TTAAAATTCGCGTTAAATTTTTGTTAAATCAGCTCATTTTTTAACCAATAGGCCGAAATCGGCAAAATCC
CTTATAAATCAAAAGAATAGACCGAGATAGGGT
[37 nt withheld, positions 9904-9940]
AAAGAACGTGGACTCCAACGTCAAAGG
[49 nt withheld, positions 9968-10016]
T
[91 nt withheld, positions 10018-10108]
G
[124 nt withheld, positions 10110-10233]
CCCATTCGCCATTCAGGCTGCGCAACTGTTGG
Features (pLannotate 1.2.2; 17 found; start..end, strand, type, name):
     46..1023    +  promoter       CMV IE94 promoter: enhancer/promoter region of simian cytomegalovirus major immediate early transcription unit IE94
   1058..1076    +  promoter       SP6 promoter: promoter for bacteriophage SP6 RNA polymerase
   1130..1154    +  protein_bind   attB1: mutant version of attB; recombination site for the Gateway® BP reaction BP Clonase™
   1175..7249    +  CDS            TTC3: TTC3_HUMAN - Also known as DCRR1, RNF105, TPRD. Experimental evidence at protein level: Swiss-Prot protein existence level 1. E3 ubiquitin-protein ligase which catalyzes the formation of 'Lys-48'-polyubiquitin chains (PubMed:20059950, PubMed:30696809). Mediates the ubiquitination and subsequent degradation of phosphorylated Akt (AKT1, AKT2 and AKT3) in the nucleus (PubMed:20059950). Acts as a terminal regulator of Akt signaling after activation; its phosphorylation by Akt, which is a prerequisite for ubiquitin ligase activity, suggests the existence of a regulation mechanism required to contro
   7272..7296    -  protein_bind   attB2: mutant version of attB; recombination site for the Gateway® BP reaction BP Clonase™
   7318..7335    -  promoter       T7 promoter (fragment): promoter for bacteriophage T7 RNA polymerase
   7340..7474    -  polyA_signal   SV40 poly(A) signal: SV40 polyadenylation signal
   7587..7605    -  promoter       T3 promoter: promoter for bacteriophage T3 RNA polymerase
   7650..7666    -  protein_bind   lac operator: The lac repressor binds to the lac operator to inhibit transcription in E. coli. This inhibition can be relieved by adding lactose or isopropyl-β-D-thiogalactopyranoside (IPTG). lac repressor encoded by lacI
   7674..7704    -  promoter       lac promoter: promoter for the E. coli lac operon
   7719..7740    -  protein_bind   CAP binding site: CAP binding activates transcription in the presence of cAMP. E. coli catabolite activator protein
   7753..7845    -  CDS            lacI (fragment): lac repressor; lacI; The lac repressor binds to the lac operator to inhibit transcription in E. coli. This inhibition can be relieved by adding lactose or isopropyl-β-D-thiogalactopyranoside (IPTG).
   8028..8616    -  rep_origin     ori: high-copy-number ColE1/pMB1/pBR322/pUC origin of replication
   8787..9647    -  CDS            AmpR: β-lactamase; bla; confers resistance to ampicillin, carbenicillin, and related antibiotics
   9648..9752    -  promoter       AmpR promoter: bla
   9805..10233   -  rep_origin     f1 ori (sequence partly withheld): f1 bacteriophage origin of replication; arrow indicates direction of (+) strand synthesis
  10238..39      -  CDS            lacZα (fragment) (across the origin): LacZα fragment of β-galactosidase; lacZ fragment
