[The description below was written by a language model from this plasmid's Addgene catalogue record and pLannotate feature annotations shown in this document.]
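Description:
TTC3_pCSdest is a Gateway-derived expression clone in the pCSDest backbone, a CS2-type destination vector catalogued as a mammalian expression plasmid. It carries the human TTC3 open reading frame. TTC3 (also known as DCRR1, RNF105 or TPRDIII) encodes an E3 ubiquitin ligase that builds Lys-48-linked polyubiquitin chains and targets phosphorylated Akt for degradation in the nucleus. In the sequenced record of about 10.3 kb, the coding sequence spans roughly 6.1 kb and is flanked by attB1 and attB2 sites, the scars left by Gateway recombination. The catalogue gives an insert size of about 7.4 kb, which is larger than the annotated coding region and, added to the stated backbone size, exceeds the sequenced length. The record does not explain this difference. No epitope tag or reporter is annotated.

Two promoters sit in tandem upstream of the insert. The simian CMV IE94 enhancer/promoter drives transcription in vertebrate cells, and an SV40 polyadenylation signal lies downstream of attB2. The SP6 promoter, placed between CMV and the insert, allows in vitro synthesis of sense mRNA for the same ORF. A T7 promoter fragment and a T3 promoter lie downstream in the reverse orientation. The plasmid is propagated in E. coli through a high-copy ColE1/pUC-type origin with ampicillin selection from the bla gene. An f1 origin and remnants of the lac region (lacZα and lacI fragments, lac promoter and operator) are also present.

The associated publication surveyed the effects of expressing human chromosome 21 genes on early zebrafish development. This suggests the clone was used as a template for SP6-transcribed mRNA for embryo overexpression, although the record does not spell this out.
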