Addgene plasmid #53851: TTC3_pCSdest
Depositing lab: Roger Reeves. Depositing organization: Johns Hopkins University and School of Medicine. Publication: Survey of Human Chromosome 21 Gene Expression Effects on Early Development in Danio rerio. Edie S, Zaghloul NA, Leitch CC, Klinedinst DK, Lebron J, Thole JF, McCallion AS, Katsanis N, Reeves RH. G3 (Bethesda). 2018 Jul 2;8(7):2215-2223. doi: 10.1534/g3.118.200144. PubMed 29760202.
Backbone
  Vector backbone: pCSDest
  Backbone manufacturer: Lawson Lab (Addgene Plasmid 22423)
  Backbone size w/o insert (bp): 4095
  Vector type: Mammalian Expression
Growth in bacteria
  Bacterial resistance: Ampicillin, 100 μg/mL
  Growth temperature: 37°C
  Growth strain: DH10B
  Copy number: High Copy
Gene/Insert
  Gene/Insert name: TTC3
  Species: H. sapiens (human)
  Insert size (bp): 7411
  Entrez Gene: TTC3 (a.k.a. DCRR1, RNF105, TPRDIII)
  Promoter: SP6 and CMV
  Cloning method: Gateway Cloning
  Sequencing primers: 5′ CMV-F; 3′ EBV-Rev
Terms and licenses: Academic/Nonprofit Terms; Industry Terms
Depositor comments: BC137345
How to cite: TTC3_pCSdest was a gift from Roger Reeves (Addgene plasmid # 53851 ; http://n2t.net/addgene:53851 ; RRID:Addgene_53851)
