>Addgene plasmid #53851 | TTC3_pCSdest | addgene partial sequence | sequence record 165451 | SP6 5'-ATTTAGGTGACACTATAG-3'
AGGATCACAAGTTTGTACAAAAAAGCAGGCTCCGCGGCCGCCCCCTTCACCATGGACAATTTTGCTGAGG
GAGATTTCACTGTGGCGGATTATGCCTTGTTAGAAGATTGCCCTCACGTGGATGATTGTGTCTTTGCTGC
TGAATTTATGAGCAATGATTATGTTCGTGTGACTCAGCTTTACTGTGATGGGGTGGGTGTGCAATATAAA
GATTATATCCAAAGTGAGAGGAATTTGGAATTTGACATCTGCAGTATATGGTGTAGTAAACCAATTTCTG
TCCTGCAAGATTATTGCGATGCCATTAAAATAAACATCTTCTGGCCACTTCTGTTTCAACATCAAAACAG
TTCCGTAATATCACGATTGCATCCCTGTGTGGACGCCAACAATTCACGTGCTTCTGAGATAAATTTGAAG
AAACTACAACATCTTGAGTTGATGGAAGATATTGTGGATTTGGCAAAGAAAGTTGCTAATGATTCATTCC
TTATTGGAGGCTTATTGAGAATTGGTTGTAAAATAGAAAATAAAATCTTGGCAATGGAAGAAGCTCTGAA
TTGGATAAAATATGCAGGCGATGTAACAATTCTAACTAAATTAGGATCAATTGACAATTGTTGGCCTATG
TTAAGTATTTTCTTTACTGAATACAAGTACCACATAACTAAAATTGTAATGGAAGACTGCAATTTGCTTG
AAGAACTTAAAACTCAAAGTTGTATGGATTGTATAGAGGAAGGAGAACTAATGAAAATGAAAGGAAATGA
AGAGTTTTCCAAAGAAAGATTTGATATAGCTATTATCTATTACACCAGAGCCATTGAATATAGACCTGAA
A
