>Addgene plasmid #53851 | TTC3_pCSdest | addgene partial sequence | sequence record 165452 | EBV-rev 5'-GTGGTTTGTCCAAACTCATC-3'
ATACGACTCACTATAGTTCTAGAGGCTCGAGAGGATCACCACTTTGTACAAGAAAGCTGGGTCGGCGCGC
CCACCCTTTGACTACCTAGAAGAGCAGGAAGGCAGCTCCTGATTCTGACTGGGCCAGCCTCTTCCAGAAG
GTGACTCTTCTGTCAGGAGATCACGACCCTGGCAGGCCGGGCAAGCGCTCTGCCCTTTAAGCCACTGCTT
AAAGCACCCTTTGTGATACTTGTGCCCACATTTGAGCACACGCACGTTTTTTGATTTGAACACCTCGTGG
CATATTTCACAGGAACTTGCACCCAGTGCAATCCTCACAGGGACATCTTCTGCTTTCTGCCCCTTGGTTT
TGGGTGATGGTGCAACAACCACCGAGGGTGAGCCCTGGGAGGACCTGGTCACGGGGGTGGCAGAGCTGGG
CTCATAAGTCCTCTTGTCCTTTCCTGGGTTTGGCTTTTTCTTTTTCTGTTCATCTAGAATGTGTTCTGTC
ACTCTTTGGACAATTTCATCAATACTCAATCCTGAGAGTGAGTTCTTGTTTTTGCTTCGCACTTTTTTAA
TAAAACCAGCAAGCTCAGTGCTGTTGTAACATGGGAATACCACTGACAGGTGCTCAATAATACTATTGAA
CGGCTTTTTTGGAGACTGGCTTGAACGCGCAGCACGTCCTGGAGGAACAGGCTGCTTCCGATCAGCCACA
GGGCTTCGTTCTGACAGAGCTGCCTGGCCAGCCCGTTTTGGCCCTGTCAGCTGAGTGGCTTCAGGCTGAC
CAGGGGGTGGCCCTGGCAACAGCGCAGAAGGAGCCTCCCCTGGG
